Addgene plasmid #223315: pLenti-CMV-Puro-PNPT1
Purpose: Lentiviral vector expressing human PNPT1
Depositing lab: Judy Lieberman. Depositing organization: Boston Children's Hospital. Publication: Gasdermin D permeabilization of mitochondrial inner and outer membranes accelerates and enhances pyroptosis. Miao R, Jiang C, Chang WY, Zhang H, An J, Ho F, Chen P, Zhang H, Junqueira C, Amgalan D, Liang FG, Zhang J, Evavold CL, Hafner-Bratkovic I, Zhang Z, Fontana P, Xia S, Waldeck-Weiermair M, Pan Y, Michel T, Bar-Peled L, Wu H, Kagan JC, Kitsis RN, Zhang P, Liu X, Lieberman J. Immunity. 2023 Nov 14;56(11):2523-2541.e8. doi: 10.1016/j.immuni.2023.10.004. Epub 2023 Nov 3. PubMed 37924812.
Backbone
  Vector backbone: pLenti-CMV-Puro
  Vector type: Mammalian Expression, Lentiviral
  Selectable markers: Puromycin
Growth in bacteria
  Bacterial resistance: Ampicillin, 100 μg/mL
  Growth temperature: 37°C
  Growth strain: NEB Stable
  Copy number: Unknown
Gene/Insert
  Gene/Insert name: Polyribonucleotide Nucleotidyltransferase 1 (alt name: PNPT1)
  Species: H. sapiens (human)
  Entrez Gene: PNPT1 (a.k.a. COXPD13, DFNB70, OLD35, PNPASE, SCA25, old-35)
Terms and licenses: Academic/Nonprofit Terms; Industry Terms: Not Available to Industry
How to cite: pLenti-CMV-Puro-PNPT1 was a gift from Judy Lieberman (Addgene plasmid # 223315 ; http://n2t.net/addgene:223315 ; RRID:Addgene_223315)
