[The description below was written by a language model from this plasmid's Addgene catalogue record and pLannotate feature annotations shown in this document.]
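Description:
pLenti-CMV-Puro-PNPT1 is a 9.7 kb lentiviral mammalian expression plasmid built on the pLenti-CMV-Puro backbone that carries human PNPT1 (polyribonucleotide nucleotidyltransferase 1, also called PNPase). In E. coli it is maintained through a high-copy ColE1/pUC-type origin and selected with ampicillin via the β-lactamase gene. An f1 origin, an SV40 origin, flanking T3 and T7 promoters and remnants of lac sequences are also annotated as backbone carry-over. Short hits to an RSF origin, lacI, U6 promoter and HIV gag, rev and nef are only fragments and are unlikely to represent functional elements.

The transfer cassette follows a third-generation, self-inactivating design. An RSV promoter fused to a truncated HIV-1 5' LTR drives Tat-independent production of the genomic RNA in packaging cells. The Ψ packaging signal and the Rev response element support encapsidation and nuclear export of that RNA. The ΔU3 3' LTR inactivates LTR promoter activity after integration, and an SV40 polyadenylation signal lies downstream of it. Within the provirus, the CMV immediate-early enhancer/promoter drives the PNPT1 open reading frame, and no epitope tag or fluorescent reporter is annotated on it. A cPPT/CTS element sits after the insert, followed by a separate human PGK promoter driving puromycin N-acetyltransferase, so transduced cells can be selected with puromycin independently of the CMV transcript.

PNPT1 encodes a 3'-to-5' exoribonuclease of the mitochondrial intermembrane space that takes part in mitochondrial RNA processing and degradation. The construct is intended for making lentivirus for stable expression of human PNPT1 in mammalian cells, and it was deposited in connection with work on gasdermin D permeabilization of mitochondrial membranes during pyroptosis.
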