Features (pLannotate 1.2.2; 29 found; start..end, strand, type, name):
      1..122     +  rep_origin     RSF ori (fragment): Plasmids containing the RSF 1030 origin of replication can be propagated in E. coli cells that contain additional plasmids with compatible origins.
    124..216     +  CDS            lacI (fragment): lac repressor; lacI; The lac repressor binds to the lac operator to inhibit transcription in E. coli. This inhibition can be relieved by adding lactose or isopropyl-β-D-thiogalactopyranoside (IPTG).
    229..250     +  protein_bind   CAP binding site: CAP binding activates transcription in the presence of cAMP. E. coli catabolite activator protein
    265..295     +  promoter       lac promoter: promoter for the E. coli lac operon
    303..319     +  protein_bind   lac operator: The lac repressor binds to the lac operator to inhibit transcription in E. coli. This inhibition can be relieved by adding lactose or isopropyl-β-D-thiogalactopyranoside (IPTG). lac repressor encoded by lacI
    364..382     +  promoter       T3 promoter: promoter for bacteriophage T3 RNA polymerase
    410..636     +  promoter       RSV promoter: Rous sarcoma virus enhancer/promoter
    637..817     +  LTR            5' LTR (truncated): truncated 5' long terminal repeat (LTR) from HIV-1
    864..989     +  misc_feature   HIV-1 Ψ: packaging signal of human immunodeficiency virus type 1
    973..1336    +  CDS            HIV-1 gag (fragment): gag protein from human immunodeficiency virus 1; gag
   1482..1715    +  misc_feature   RRE: The Rev response element (RRE) of HIV-1 allows for Rev-dependent mRNA export from the nucleus to the cytoplasm.
   2092..2192    +  CDS            Rev (fragment): human immunodeficiency virus 1 (HIV-1) Rev protein; rev; enhances nuclear export of unspliced and incompletely spliced viral mRNAs
   2242..2425    +  promoter       U6 promoter (fragment): RNA polymerase III promoter for human U6 snRNA
   2416..2550    +  enhancer       CMV enhancer (fragment): human cytomegalovirus immediate early enhancer; contains an 18-bp deletion relative to the standard CMV enhancer
   2551..2754    +  promoter       CMV promoter: human cytomegalovirus (CMV) immediate early promoter
   2798..5146    +  CDS            PNPT1: PNPT1_HUMAN - Also known as PNPASE. Experimental evidence at protein level: Swiss-Prot protein existence level 1. RNA-binding protein implicated in numerous RNA metabolic processes. Catalyzes the phosphorolysis of single-stranded polyribonucleotides processively in the 3'-to-5' direction. Mitochondrial intermembrane factor with RNA-processing exoribonulease activity. Component of the mitochondrial degradosome (mtEXO) complex, that degrades 3' overhang double-stranded RNA with a 3'-to-5' directionality in an ATP-dependent manner. Involved in the degradation of non-coding mitochondrial transcrip
   5191..5308    +  misc_feature   cPPT/CTS: central polypurine tract and central termination sequence of HIV-1
   5357..5867    +  promoter       hPGK promoter: human phosphoglycerate kinase 1 promoter
   5889..6488    +  CDS            PuroR: puromycin N-acetyltransferase; pac from Streptomyces alboniger; confers resistance to puromycin
   6531..6614    +  CDS            nef (fragment): NEF_HV1Z2 - Experimental evidence at protein level: Swiss-Prot protein existence level 1. Extracellular Nef protein targets CD4(+) T-lymphocytes for apoptosis by interacting with CXCR4 surface receptors. From Human immunodeficiency virus type 1 group M subtype D (isolate Z2/CDC-Z34) (HIV-1).
   6616..6849    +  LTR            3' LTR (ΔU3): self-inactivating 3' long terminal repeat (LTR) from HIV-1
   6921..7042    +  polyA_signal   SV40 poly(A) signal: SV40 polyadenylation signal
   7082..7217    +  rep_origin     SV40 ori: SV40 origin of replication
   7238..7256    -  promoter       T7 promoter: promoter for bacteriophage T7 RNA polymerase
   7264..7419    +  CDS            lacZα (fragment): LacZα fragment of β-galactosidase; lacZ fragment
   7424..7852    +  rep_origin     f1 ori (sequence partly withheld): f1 bacteriophage origin of replication; arrow indicates direction of (+) strand synthesis
   7905..8009    +  promoter       AmpR promoter: bla
   8010..8870    +  CDS            AmpR: β-lactamase; bla; confers resistance to ampicillin, carbenicillin, and related antibiotics
   9041..9629    +  rep_origin     ori: high-copy-number ColE1/pMB1/pBR322/pUC origin of replication
>Addgene plasmid #223315 | pLenti-CMV-Puro-PNPT1 | addgene full sequence | sequence record 448237 | Addgene NGS Result
GTTCTTTCCTGCGTTATCCCCTGATTCTGTGGATAACCGTATTACCGCCTTTGAGTGAGCTGATACCGCT
CGCCGCAGCCGAACGACCGAGCGCAGCGAGTCAGTGAGCGAGGAAGCGGAAGAGCGCCCAATACGCAAAC
CGCCTCTCCCCGCGCGTTGGCCGATTCATTAATGCAGCTGGCACGACAGGTTTCCCGACTGGAAAGCGGG
CAGTGAGCGCAACGCAATTAATGTGAGTTAGCTCACTCATTAGGCACCCCAGGCTTTACACTTTATGCTT
CCGGCTCGTATGTTGTGTGGAATTGTGAGCGGATAACAATTTCACACAGGAAACAGCTATGACCATGATT
ACGCCAAGCGCGCAATTAACCCTCACTAAAGGGAACAAAAGCTGGAGCTGCAAGCTTAATGTAGTCTTAT
GCAATACTCTTGTAGTCTTGCAACATGGTAACGATGAGTTAGCAACATGCCTTACAAGGAGAGAAAAAGC
ACCGTGCATGCCGATTGGTGGAAGTAAGGTGGTACGATCGTGCCTTATTAGGAAGGCAACAGACGGGTCT
GACATGGATTGGACGAACCACTGAATTGCCGCATTGCAGAGATATTGTATTTAAGTGCCTAGCTCGATAC
ATAAACGGGTCTCTCTGGTTAGACCAGATCTGAGCCTGGGAGCTCTCTGGCTAACTAGGGAACCCACTGC
TTAAGCCTCAATAAAGCTTGCCTTGAGTGCTTCAAGTAGTGTGTGCCCGTCTGTTGTGTGACTCTGGTAA
CTAGAGATCCCTCAGACCCTTTTAGTCAGTGTGGAAAATCTCTAGCAGTGGCGCCCGAACAGGGACTTGA
AAGCGAAAGGGAAACCAGAGGAGCTCTCTCGACGCAGGACTCGGCTTGCTGAAGCGCGCACGGCAAGAGG
CGAGGGGCGGCGACTGGTGAGTACGCCAAAAATTTTGACTAGCGGAGGCTAGAAGGAGAGAGATGGGTGC
GAGAGCGTCAGTATTAAGCGGGGGAGAATTAGATCGCGATGGGAAAAAATTCGGTTAAGGCCAGGGGGAA
AGAAAAAATATAAATTAAAACATATAGTATGGGCAAGCAGGGAGCTAGAACGATTCGCAGTTAATCCTGG
CCTGTTAGAAACATCAGAAGGCTGTAGACAAATACTGGGACAGCTACAACCATCCCTTCAGACAGGATCA
GAAGAACTTAGATCATTATATAATACAGTAGCAACCCTCTATTGTGTGCATCAAAGGATAGAGATAAAAG
ACACCAAGGAAGCTTTAGACAAGATAGAGGAAGAGCAAAACAAAAGTAAGACCACCGCACAGCAAGCGGC
CGCTGATCTTCAGACCTGGAGGAGGAGATATGAGGGACAATTGGAGAAGTGAATTATATAAATATAAAGT
AGTAAAAATTGAACCATTAGGAGTAGCACCCACCAAGGCAAAGAGAAGAGTGGTGCAGAGAGAAAAAAGA
GCAGTGGGAATAGGAGCTTTGTTCCTTGGGTTCTTGGGAGCAGCAGGAAGCACTATGGGCGCAGCGTCAA
TGACGCTGACGGTACAGGCCAGACAATTATTGTCTGGTATAGTGCAGCAGCAGAACAATTTGCTGAGGGC
TATTGAGGCGCAACAGCATCTGTTGCAACTCACAGTCTGGGGCATCAAGCAGCTCCAGGCAAGAATCCTG
GCTGTGGAAAGATACCTAAAGGATCAACAGCTCCTGGGGATTTGGGGTTGCTCTGGAAAACTCATTTGCA
CCACTGCTGTGCCTTGGAATGCTAGTTGGAGTAATAAATCTCTGGAACAGATTTGGAATCACACGACCTG
GATGGAGTGGGACAGAGAAATTAACAATTACACAAGCTTAATACACTCCTTAATTGAAGAATCGCAAAAC
CAGCAAGAAAAGAATGAACAAGAATTATTGGAATTAGATAAATGGGCAAGTTTGTGGAATTGGTTTAACA
TAACAAATTGGCTGTGGTATATAAAATTATTCATAATGATAGTAGGAGGCTTGGTAGGTTTAAGAATAGT
TTTTGCTGTACTTTCTATAGTGAATAGAGTTAGGCAGGGATATTCACCATTATCGTTTCAGACCCACCTC
CCAACCCCGAGGGGACCCGACAGGCCCGAAGGAATAGAAGAAGAAGGTGGAGAGAGAGACAGAGACAGAT
CCATTCGATTAGTGAACGGATCTCGACGGTATCGATCACGAGACTAGCCTCGAGCGGCCGCCCCCTTCAC
CGAGGGCCTATTTCCCATGATTCCTTCATATTTGCATATACGATACAAGGCTGTTAGAGAGATAATTGGA
ATTAATTTGACTGTAAACACAAAGATATTAGTACAAAATACGTGACGTAGAAAGTAATAATTTCTTGGGT
AGTTTGCAGTTTTAAAATTATGTTTTAAAATGGACTATCATATGCCAAGTACGCCCCCTATTGACGTCAA
TGACGGTAAATGGCCCGCCTGGCATTATGCCCAGTACATGACCTTATGGGACTTTCCTACTTGGCAGTAC
ATCTACGTATTAGTCATCGCTATTACCATGGTGATGCGGTTTTGGCAGTACATCAATGGGCGTGGATAGC
GGTTTGACTCACGGGGATTTCCAAGTCTCCACCCCATTGACGTCAATGGGAGTTTGTTTTGGCACCAAAA
TCAACGGGACTTTCCAAAATGTCGTAACAACTCCGCCCCATTGACGCAAATGGGCGGTAGGCGTGTACGG
TGGGAGGTCTATATAAGCAGAGCTGGTTTAGTGAACCGTCAGATCCGCTAGCGCTACCGGTGCCACCATG
GCGGCCTGCAGGTACTGCTGCTCGTGCCTCCGGCTCCGGCCCCTGAGCGATGGTCCTTTCCTTCTGCCAC
GGCGGGATCGGGCACTCACCCAGTTGCAAGTGCGAGCACTATGGAGTAGCGCAGGGTCTCGAGCTGTGGC
CGTGGACTTAGGCAACAGGAAATTAGAAATATCTTCTGGAAAGCTGGCCAGATTTGCAGATGGCTCTGCT
GTAGTACAGTCAGGTGACACTGCAGTAATGGTCACAGCGGTCAGTAAAACAAAACCTTCCCCTTCCCAGT
TTATGCCTTTGGTGGTTGACTACAGACAAAAAGCTGCTGCAGCAGGTAGAATTCCCACAAACTATCTGAG
AAGAGAGATTGGTACTTCTGATAAAGAAATTCTAACAAGTCGAATAATAGATCGTTCAATTAGACCGCTC
TTTCCAGCTGGCTACTTCTATGATACACAGGTTCTGTGTAATCTGTTAGCAGTAGATGGTGTAAATGAGC
CTGATGTCCTAGCAATTAATGGCGCTTCCGTAGCCCTCTCATTATCAGATATTCCTTGGAATGGACCTGT
TGGGGCAGTACGAATAGGAATAATTGATGGAGAATATGTTGTTAACCCAACAAGAAAAGAAATGTCTTCT
AGTACTTTAAATTTAGTGGTTGCTGGAGCACCTAAAAGTCAGATTGTCATGTTGGAAGCCTCTGCAGAGA
ACATTTTACAGCAGGACTTTTGCCATGCTATCAAAGTGGGAGTGAAATATACCCAACAAATAATTCAGGG
CATTCAGCAGTTGGTAAAAGAAACTGGTGTTACCAAGAGGACACCTCAGAAGTTATTTACCCCTTCGCCA
GAGATTGTGAAATATACTCATAAACTTGCTATGGAGAGACTCTATGCAGTTTTTACAGATTACGAGCATG
ACAAAGTTTCCAGAGATGAAGCTGTTAACAAAATAAGATTAGATACGGAGGAACAACTAAAAGAAAAATT
TCCAGAAGCCGATCCATATGAAATAATAGAATCCTTCAATGTTGTTGCAAAGGAAGTTTTTAGAAGTATT
GTTTTGAATGAATACAAAAGGTGCGATGGTCGGGATTTGACTTCACTTAGGAATGTAAGTTGTGAGGTAG
ATATGTTTAAAACCCTTCATGGATCAGCATTATTTCAAAGAGGACAAACACAGGTGCTTTGTACCGTCAC
TTTCGATTCATTAGAATCTGGTATTAAGTCAGATCAAGTTATAACAGCTATAAATGGGATAAAAGATAAA
AATTTCATGCTGCACTACGAGTTTCCTCCTTATGCAACTAATGAAATTGGCAAAGTCACTGGTTTAAATA
GAAGAGAACTTGGGCATGGTGCTCTTGCTGAGAAAGCTTTGTATCCTGTTATTCCCCGAGATTTTCCTTT
CACCATAAGAGTTACATCTGAAGTCCTAGAGTCAAATGGGTCATCTTCTATGGCATCTGCATGTGGCGGA
AGTTTAGCATTAATGGATTCAGGGGTTCCAATTTCATCTGCTGTTGCAGGCGTAGCAATAGGATTGGTCA
CCAAAACCGATCCTGAGAAGGGTGAAATAGAAGATTATCGTTTGCTGACAGATATTTTGGGAATTGAAGA
TTACAATGGTGACATGGACTTCAAAATAGCTGGCACTAATAAAGGAATAACTGCATTACAGGCTGATATT
AAATTACCTGGAATACCAATAAAAATTGTGATGGAGGCTATTCAACAAGCTTCAGTGGCAAAAAAGGAGA
TATTACAGATCATGAACAAAACTATTTCAAAACCTCGAGCATCTAGAAAAGAAAATGGACCTGTTGTAGA
AACTGTTCAGGTTCCATTATCAAAACGAGCAAAATTTGTTGGACCTGGTGGCTATAACTTAAAAAAACTT
CAGGCTGAAACAGGTGTAACTATTAGTCAGGTGGATGAAGAAACGTTTTCTGTATTTGCACCAACACCCA
GTGCTATGCATGAGGCAAGAGACTTCATTACTGAAATCTGCAAGGATGATCAGGAGCAGCAATTAGAATT
TGGAGCAGTATATACCGCCACAATAACTGAAATCAGAGATACTGGTGTAATGGTAAAATTATATCCAAAT
ATGACTGCGGTACTGCTTCATAACACACAACTTGATCAACGAAAGATTAAACATCCTACTGCCCTAGGAT
TAGAAGTTGGCCAAGAAATTCAGGTGAAATACTTTGGACGTGACCCAGCCGATGGAAGAATGAGGCTTTC
TCGAAAAGTGCTTCAGTCGCCAGCTACAACCGTGGTCAGAACTTTGAATGACAGAAGTAGTATTGTAATG
GGAGAACCTATTTCACAGTCATCATCTAATTCTCAGTGAGAATTCTCGACCTCGAGACAAATGGCAGTAT
TCATCCACAATTTTAAAAGAAAAGGGGGGATTGGGGGGTACAGTGCAGGGGAAAGAATAGTAGACATAAT
AGCAACAGACATACAAACTAAAGAATTACAAAAACAAATTACAAAAATTCAAAATTTTCGGGTTTATTAC
AGGGACAGCAGAGATCCACTTTGGCCGCGGCTCGAGGGGGTTGGGGTTGCGCCTTTTCCAAGGCAGCCCT
GGGTTTGCGCAGGGACGCGGCTGCTCTGGGCGTGGTTCCGGGAAACGCAGCGGCGCCGACCCTGGGTCTC
GCACATTCTTCACGTCCGTTCGCAGCGTCACCCGGATCTTCGCCGCTACCCTTGTGGGCCCCCCGGCGAC
GCTTCCTGCTCCGCCCCTAAGTCGGGAAGGTTCCTTGCGGTTCGCGGCGTGCCGGACGTGACAAACGGAA
GCCGCACGTCTCACTAGTACCCTCGCAGACGGACAGCGCCAGGGAGCAATGGCAGCGCGCCGACCGCGAT
GGGCTGTGGCCAATAGCGGCTGCTCAGCAGGGCGCGCCGAGAGCAGCGGCCGGGAAGGGGCGGTGCGGGA
GGCGGGGTGTGGGGCGGTAGTGTGGGCCCTGTTCCTGCCCGCGCGGTGTTCCGCATTCTGCAAGCCTCCG
GAGCGCACGTCGGCAGTCGGCTCCCTCGTTGACCGAATCACCGACCTCTCTCCCCAGGGGGATCCACCGG
AGCTTACCATGACCGAGTACAAGCCCACGGTGCGCCTCGCCACCCGCGACGACGTCCCCAGGGCCGTACG
CACCCTCGCCGCCGCGTTCGCCGACTACCCCGCCACGCGCCACACCGTCGATCCGGACCGCCACATCGAG
CGGGTCACCGAGCTGCAAGAACTCTTCCTCACGCGCGTCGGGCTCGACATCGGCAAGGTGTGGGTCGCGG
ACGACGGCGCCGCGGTGGCGGTCTGGACCACGCCGGAGAGCGTCGAAGCGGGGGCGGTGTTCGCCGAGAT
CGGCCCGCGCATGGCCGAGTTGAGCGGTTCCCGGCTGGCCGCGCAGCAACAGATGGAAGGCCTCCTGGCG
CCGCACCGGCCCAAGGAGCCCGCGTGGTTCCTGGCCACCGTCGGCGTCTCGCCCGACCACCAGGGCAAGG
GTCTGGGCAGCGCCGTCGTGCTCCCCGGAGTGGAGGCGGCCGAGCGCGCCGGGGTGCCCGCCTTCCTGGA
GACCTCCGCGCCCCGCAACCTCCCCTTCTACGAGCGGCTCGGCTTCACCGTCACCGCCGACGTCGAGGTG
CCCGAAGGACCGCGCACCTGGTGCATGACCCGCAAGCCCGGTGCCTGACGCCCGCCCCACGACCCGCAGC
GCCCGACCGAAAGGAGCGCACGACCCCATGCATCGGTACCTTTAAGACCAATGACTTACAAGGCAGCTGT
AGATCTTAGCCACTTTTTAAAAGAAAAGGGGGGACTGGAAGGGCTAATTCACTCCCAACGAAGACAAGAT
CTGCTTTTTGCTTGTACTGGGTCTCTCTGGTTAGACCAGATCTGAGCCTGGGAGCTCTCTGGCTAACTAG
GGAACCCACTGCTTAAGCCTCAATAAAGCTTGCCTTGAGTGCTTCAAGTAGTGTGTGCCCGTCTGTTGTG
TGACTCTGGTAACTAGAGATCCCTCAGACCCTTTTAGTCAGTGTGGAAAATCTCTAGCAGTAGTAGTTCA
TGTCATCTTATTATTCAGTATTTATAACTTGCAAAGAAATGAATATCAGAGAGTGAGAGGAACTTGTTTA
TTGCAGCTTATAATGGTTACAAATAAAGCAATAGCATCACAAATTTCACAAATAAAGCATTTTTTTCACT
GCATTCTAGTTGTGGTTTGTCCAAACTCATCAATGTATCTTATCATGTCTGGCTCTAGCTATCCCGCCCC
TAACTCCGCCCATCCCGCCCCTAACTCCGCCCAGTTCCGCCCATTCTCCGCCCCATGGCTGACTAATTTT
TTTTATTTATGCAGAGGCCGAGGCCGCCTCGGCCTCTGAGCTATTCCAGAAGTAGTGAGGAGGCTTTTTT
GGAGGCCTAGGGACGTACCCAATTCGCCCTATAGTGAGTCGTATTACGCGCGCTCACTGGCCGTCGTTTT
ACAACGTCGTGACTGGGAAAACCCTGGCGTTACCCAACTTAATCGCCTTGCAGCACATCCCCCTTTCGCC
AGCTGGCGTAATAGCGAAGAGGCCCGCACCGATCGCCCTTCCCAACAGTTGCGCAGCCTGAATGGCGAAT
GGG
[124 nt withheld, positions 7424-7547]
C
[91 nt withheld, positions 7549-7639]
A
[49 nt withheld, positions 7641-7689]
CCTTTGACGTTGGAGTCCACGTTCTTT
[37 nt withheld, positions 7717-7753]
ACCCTATCTCGGTCTATTCTTTTGATTTATAAGGGATTTTGCCGATTTCGGCCTATTGGTTAAAAAATGA
GCTGATTTAACAAAAATTTAACGCGAATTTTAACAAAATATTAACGCTTACAATTTAGGTGGCACTTTTC
GGGGAAATGTGCGCGGAACCCCTATTTGTTTATTTTTCTAAATACATTCAAATATGTATCCGCTCATGAG
ACAATAACCCTGATAAATGCTTCAATAATATTGAAAAAGGAAGAGTATGAGTATTCAACATTTCCGTGTC
GCCCTTATTCCCTTTTTTGCGGCATTTTGCCTTCCTGTTTTTGCTCACCCAGAAACGCTGGTGAAAGTAA
AAGATGCTGAAGATCAGTTGGGTGCACGAGTGGGTTACATCGAACTGGATCTCAACAGCGGTAAGATCCT
TGAGAGTTTTCGCCCCGAAGAACGTTTTCCAATGATGAGCACTTTTAAAGTTCTGCTATGTGGCGCGGTA
TTATCCCGTATTGACGCCGGGCAAGAGCAACTCGGTCGCCGCATACACTATTCTCAGAATGACTTGGTTG
AGTACTCACCAGTCACAGAAAAGCATCTTACGGATGGCATGACAGTAAGAGAATTATGCAGTGCTGCCAT
AACCATGAGTGATAACACTGCGGCCAACTTACTTCTGACAACGATCGGAGGACCGAAGGAGCTAACCGCT
TTTTTGCACAACATGGGGGATCATGTAACTCGCCTTGATCGTTGGGAACCGGAGCTGAATGAAGCCATAC
CAAACGACGAGCGTGACACCACGATGCCTGTAGCAATGGCAACAACGTTGCGCAAACTATTAACTGGCGA
ACTACTTACTCTAGCTTCCCGGCAACAATTAATAGACTGGATGGAGGCGGATAAAGTTGCAGGACCACTT
CTGCGCTCGGCCCTTCCGGCTGGCTGGTTTATTGCTGATAAATCTGGAGCCGGTGAGCGTGGGTCTCGCG
GTATCATTGCAGCACTGGGGCCAGATGGTAAGCCCTCCCGTATCGTAGTTATCTACACGACGGGGAGTCA
GGCAACTATGGATGAACGAAATAGACAGATCGCTGAGATAGGTGCCTCACTGATTAAGCATTGGTAACTG
TCAGACCAAGTTTACTCATATATACTTTAGATTGATTTAAAACTTCATTTTTAATTTAAAAGGATCTAGG
TGAAGATCCTTTTTGATAATCTCATGACCAAAATCCCTTAACGTGAGTTTTCGTTCCACTGAGCGTCAGA
CCCCGTAGAAAAGATCAAAGGATCTTCTTGAGATCCTTTTTTTCTGCGCGTAATCTGCTGCTTGCAAACA
AAAAAACCACCGCTACCAGCGGTGGTTTGTTTGCCGGATCAAGAGCTACCAACTCTTTTTCCGAAGGTAA
CTGGCTTCAGCAGAGCGCAGATACCAAATACTGTTCTTCTAGTGTAGCCGTAGTTAGGCCACCACTTCAA
GAACTCTGTAGCACCGCCTACATACCTCGCTCTGCTAATCCTGTTACCAGTGGCTGCTGCCAGTGGCGAT
AAGTCGTGTCTTACCGGGTTGGACTCAAGACGATAGTTACCGGATAAGGCGCAGCGGTCGGGCTGAACGG
GGGGTTCGTGCACACAGCCCAGCTTGGAGCGAACGACCTACACCGAACTGAGATACCTACAGCGTGAGCT
ATGAGAAAGCGCCACGCTTCCCGAAGGGAGAAAGGCGGACAGGTATCCGGTAAGCGGCAGGGTCGGAACA
GGAGAGCGCACGAGGGAGCTTCCAGGGGGAAACGCCTGGTATCTTTATAGTCCTGTCGGGTTTCGCCACC
TCTGACTTGAGCGTCGATTTTTGTGATGCTCGTCAGGGGGGCGGAGCCTATGGAAAAACGCCAGCAACGC
GGCCTTTTTACGGTTCCTGGCCTTTTGCTGGCCTTTTGCTCACAT
